Addgene plasmid #220122: pAAV-MYL2-TadA8e-Sauri-U6-Camk2d sgRNA6
Purpose: Expresses SauriABE8e by MYL2 promoter and sgRNA targeting murine Camk2d intron6 5' splice site by U6 promoter
Depositing lab: Yuxuan Guo. Depositing organization: Peking University Health Science Center. Publication: ABE-Mediated Cardiac Gene Silencing via Single AAVs Requires DNA Accessibility. Liu Z, Yang L, Yang Y, Li J, Chen Z, Guo C, Guo Q, Li Q, Zhao D, Hu X, Gao F, Guo Y. Circ Res. 2025 Jan 16. doi: 10.1161/CIRCRESAHA.124.325611. PubMed 39817340.
Backbone
  Vector backbone: AAV-EFS-SauriABE8e-bGH-U6-sgRNA-BsmBI
  Backbone manufacturer: addgene
  Total vector size (bp): 8021
  Vector type: AAV
Growth in bacteria
  Bacterial resistance: Ampicillin, 100 μg/mL
  Growth temperature: 37°C
  Growth strain: NEB Stable
  Copy number: Unknown
Gene/Insert
  Gene/Insert name: MYL2, TadA, nSauriCas9
  gRNA/shRNA sequence: tttactcAcctttaggtcccg
  Promoter: MYL2
  Cloning method: Gibson Cloning
  Sequencing primers: 5′ cggcctctagaattcgctag
Terms and licenses: Academic/Nonprofit Terms; Industry Terms: Not Available to Industry
How to cite: pAAV-MYL2-TadA8e-Sauri-U6-Camk2d sgRNA6 was a gift from Yuxuan Guo (Addgene plasmid # 220122 ; http://n2t.net/addgene:220122 ; RRID:Addgene_220122)
