[The description below was written by a language model from this plasmid's Addgene catalogue record and pLannotate feature annotations shown in this document.]
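Description:
pAAV-MYL2-TadA8e-Sauri-U6-Camk2d sgRNA6 is an 8,021 bp AAV transfer plasmid that carries a complete adenine base editor and its guide RNA within a single AAV genome. It was built by Gibson cloning from an AAV-EFS-SauriABE8e-bGH-U6-sgRNA backbone, with the MYL2 promoter now driving the editor. The bacterial portion contains a high-copy ColE1/pUC origin, an f1 origin, the ampicillin resistance gene with its own promoter, and leftover lac elements (lacZα and lacI fragments, CAP site, lac promoter and operator). Two AAV2 inverted terminal repeats, annotated as fragments, flank the payload and provide the signals for replication and packaging of the intervening DNA into AAV particles.

Between the ITRs, the catalogue lists the MYL2 promoter, which was not picked up as a feature by the automated annotation but presumably lies in the unannotated region upstream of the editor. It drives a fusion of the evolved TadA8e deaminase, annotated by homology to E. coli tadA, with a compact Cas9 nickase (nSauriCas9). The annotation tool matches this nickase to Staphylococcus aureus Cas9. The transcript ends at a bovine growth hormone polyadenylation signal. Downstream, in the opposite orientation, a human U6 Pol III promoter expresses an sgRNA with an Sa-type scaffold, whose spacer targets the 5′ splice site of intron 6 in mouse Camk2d. A-to-G editing at this site is meant to disrupt splicing and so silence Camk2d without a double-strand break. According to the associated publication's title, the construct is used for cardiac gene silencing by ABE delivered in single AAVs.
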