Features (pLannotate 1.2.2; 17 found; start..end, strand, type, name):
      1..131     +  repeat_region  AAV2 ITR (fragment): inverted terminal repeat of adeno-associated virus serotype 2 inverted
    145..302     +  CDS            lacZα (fragment): LacZα fragment of β-galactosidase; lacZ fragment
    307..735     +  rep_origin     f1 ori (sequence partly withheld): f1 bacteriophage origin of replication; arrow indicates direction of (+) strand synthesis
    788..892     +  promoter       AmpR promoter: bla
    893..1753    +  CDS            AmpR: β-lactamase; bla; confers resistance to ampicillin, carbenicillin, and related antibiotics
   1924..2512    +  rep_origin     ori: high-copy-number ColE1/pMB1/pBR322/pUC origin of replication
   2695..2787    +  CDS            lacI (fragment): lac repressor; lacI; The lac repressor binds to the lac operator to inhibit transcription in E. coli. This inhibition can be relieved by adding lactose or isopropyl-β-D-thiogalactopyranoside (IPTG).
   2800..2821    +  protein_bind   CAP binding site: CAP binding activates transcription in the presence of cAMP. E. coli catabolite activator protein
   2836..2866    +  promoter       lac promoter: promoter for the E. coli lac operon
   2874..2890    +  protein_bind   lac operator: The lac repressor binds to the lac operator to inhibit transcription in E. coli. This inhibition can be relieved by adding lactose or isopropyl-β-D-thiogalactopyranoside (IPTG). lac repressor encoded by lacI
   2940..3070    -  repeat_region  AAV2 ITR (fragment): inverted terminal repeat of adeno-associated virus serotype 2 inverted
   3092..3110    +  CDS            small t antigen (fragment): SV40 (simian virus 40) small t antigen
   3541..4032    +  CDS            tadA: TADA_ECOLI - Also known as yfhC. Experimental evidence at protein level: Swiss-Prot protein existence level 1. Catalyzes the deamination of adenosine to inosine at the wobble position 34 of tRNA(Arg2). Essential for cell viability. From Escherichia coli (strain K12).
   4153..7311    +  CDS            cas9: CAS9_STAAU - Experimental evidence at protein level: Swiss-Prot protein existence level 1. CRISPR (clustered regularly interspaced short palindromic repeat) is an adaptive immune system that provides protection against mobile genetic elements (viruses, transposable elements and conjugative plasmids). CRISPR clusters contain spacers, sequences complementary to antecedent mobile elements, and target invading nucleic acids. CRISPR clusters are transcribed and processed into CRISPR RNA (crRNA). In type II CRISPR systems correct processing of pre-crRNA requires a trans- encoded small RNA (tracrRNA)
   7394..7618    +  polyA_signal   bGH poly(A) signal: bovine growth hormone polyadenylation signal
   7644..7702    -  misc_RNA       Sa gRNA scaffold (fragment): guide RNA scaffold for the Staphylococcus aureus CRISPR/Cas9 system
   7758..7998    -  promoter       U6 promoter: RNA polymerase III promoter for human U6 snRNA
>Addgene plasmid #220122 | pAAV-MYL2-TadA8e-Sauri-U6-Camk2d sgRNA6 | addgene full sequence | sequence record 436701 | Addgene NGS Result
AGGAACCCCTAGTGATGGAGTTGGCCACTCCCTCTCTGCGCGCTCGCTCGCTCACTGAGGCCGGGCGACC
AAAGGTCGCCCGACGCCCGGGCTTTGCCCGGGCGGCCTCAGTGAGCGAGCGAGCGCGCAGCCTTAATTAA
CCTAATTCACTGGCCGTCGTTTTACAACGTCGTGACTGGGAAAACCCTGGCGTTACCCAACTTAATCGCC
TTGCAGCACATCCCCCTTTCGCCAGCTGGCGTAATAGCGAAGAGGCCCGCACCGATCGCCCTTCCCAACA
GTTGCGCAGCCTGAATGGCGAATGGG
[124 nt withheld, positions 307-430]
C
[91 nt withheld, positions 432-522]
A
[49 nt withheld, positions 524-572]
CCTTTGACGTTGGAGTCCACGTTCTTT
[37 nt withheld, positions 600-636]
ACCCTATCTCGGTCTATTCTTTTGATTTATAAGGGATTTTGCCGATTTCGGCCTATTGGTTAAAAAATGA
GCTGATTTAACAAAAATTTAACGCGAATTTTAACAAAATATTAACGCTTACAATTTAGGTGGCACTTTTC
GGGGAAATGTGCGCGGAACCCCTATTTGTTTATTTTTCTAAATACATTCAAATATGTATCCGCTCATGAG
ACAATAACCCTGATAAATGCTTCAATAATATTGAAAAAGGAAGAGTATGAGTATTCAACATTTCCGTGTC
GCCCTTATTCCCTTTTTTGCGGCATTTTGCCTTCCTGTTTTTGCTCACCCAGAAACGCTGGTGAAAGTAA
AAGATGCTGAAGATCAGTTGGGTGCACGAGTGGGTTACATCGAACTGGATCTCAACAGCGGTAAGATCCT
TGAGAGTTTTCGCCCCGAAGAACGTTTTCCAATGATGAGCACTTTTAAAGTTCTGCTATGTGGCGCGGTA
TTATCCCGTATTGACGCCGGGCAAGAGCAACTCGGTCGCCGCATACACTATTCTCAGAATGACTTGGTTG
AGTACTCACCAGTCACAGAAAAGCATCTTACGGATGGCATGACAGTAAGAGAATTATGCAGTGCTGCCAT
AACCATGAGTGATAACACTGCGGCCAACTTACTTCTGACAACGATCGGAGGACCGAAGGAGCTAACCGCT
TTTTTGCACAACATGGGGGATCATGTAACTCGCCTTGATCGTTGGGAACCGGAGCTGAATGAAGCCATAC
CAAACGACGAGCGTGACACCACGATGCCTGTAGCAATGGCAACAACGTTGCGCAAACTATTAACTGGCGA
ACTACTTACTCTAGCTTCCCGGCAACAATTAATAGACTGGATGGAGGCGGATAAAGTTGCAGGACCACTT
CTGCGCTCGGCCCTTCCGGCTGGCTGGTTTATTGCTGATAAATCTGGAGCCGGTGAGCGTGGGTCTCGCG
GTATCATTGCAGCACTGGGGCCAGATGGTAAGCCCTCCCGTATCGTAGTTATCTACACGACGGGGAGTCA
GGCAACTATGGATGAACGAAATAGACAGATCGCTGAGATAGGTGCCTCACTGATTAAGCATTGGTAACTG
TCAGACCAAGTTTACTCATATATACTTTAGATTGATTTAAAACTTCATTTTTAATTTAAAAGGATCTAGG
TGAAGATCCTTTTTGATAATCTCATGACCAAAATCCCTTAACGTGAGTTTTCGTTCCACTGAGCGTCAGA
CCCCGTAGAAAAGATCAAAGGATCTTCTTGAGATCCTTTTTTTCTGCGCGTAATCTGCTGCTTGCAAACA
AAAAAACCACCGCTACCAGCGGTGGTTTGTTTGCCGGATCAAGAGCTACCAACTCTTTTTCCGAAGGTAA
CTGGCTTCAGCAGAGCGCAGATACCAAATACTGTTCTTCTAGTGTAGCCGTAGTTAGGCCACCACTTCAA
GAACTCTGTAGCACCGCCTACATACCTCGCTCTGCTAATCCTGTTACCAGTGGCTGCTGCCAGTGGCGAT
AAGTCGTGTCTTACCGGGTTGGACTCAAGACGATAGTTACCGGATAAGGCGCAGCGGTCGGGCTGAACGG
GGGGTTCGTGCACACAGCCCAGCTTGGAGCGAACGACCTACACCGAACTGAGATACCTACAGCGTGAGCT
ATGAGAAAGCGCCACGCTTCCCGAAGGGAGAAAGGCGGACAGGTATCCGGTAAGCGGCAGGGTCGGAACA
GGAGAGCGCACGAGGGAGCTTCCAGGGGGAAACGCCTGGTATCTTTATAGTCCTGTCGGGTTTCGCCACC
TCTGACTTGAGCGTCGATTTTTGTGATGCTCGTCAGGGGGGCGGAGCCTATGGAAAAACGCCAGCAACGC
GGCCTTTTTACGGTTCCTGGCCTTTTGCTGGCCTTTTGCTCACATGTTCTTTCCTGCGTTATCCCCTGAT
TCTGTGGATAACCGTATTACCGCCTTTGAGTGAGCTGATACCGCTCGCCGCAGCCGAACGACCGAGCGCA
GCGAGTCAGTGAGCGAGGAAGCGGAAGAGCGCCCAATACGCAAACCGCCTCTCCCCGCGCGTTGGCCGAT
TCATTAATGCAGCTGGCACGACAGGTTTCCCGACTGGAAAGCGGGCAGTGAGCGCAACGCAATTAATGTG
AGTTAGCTCACTCATTAGGCACCCCAGGCTTTACACTTTATGCTTCCGGCTCGTATGTTGTGTGGAATTG
TGAGCGGATAACAATTTCACACAGGAAACAGCTATGACCATGATTACGCCAGATTTAATTAAGGCTGCGC
GCTCGCTCGCTCACTGAGGCCGCCCGGGCAAAGCCCGGGCGTCGGGCGACCTTTGGTCGCCCGGCCTCAG
TGAGCGAGCGAGCGCGCAGAGAGGGAGTGGCCAACTCCATCACTAGGGGTTCCTGCGGCCTCTAGAATTC
GCTAGCTAGGTCTTGAAAGGAGTGGGAATTGGCTCCGGTGCCCGTCAGTGGGTTACTCTTCCCCATTAGA
CAATGGCAGGGAAGAGAGCACACCCCATCATCCCCAGGCCAGGCCCCAGCCACTGACTCTTTAACCTTGA
AGGCATTTTTGGGTCTCACGTGTCCACCCAGGCGGGTGGCCGCCTTTGAGCAGCTCTTACTTCAGAAGAA
CGGCATGGAGTGGGGGGTGGGGGGCTTAGGTGGCCTCCGCCTCACCTACAACTGCCAAAAGTGGTCATGG
GGTTATTTTTAACCCCAGGGGAGAGGTATTTATTGTTCCACAGCAGGGGCAGAGGCCAGCAGGCTCCTCG
AACTCTCCAGAGGTGGCAACTGGCCTCAGACACCGACCGGTGCCACCATGAAACGGACAGCCGACGGAAG
CGAGTTCGAGTCACCAAAGAAGAAGCGGAAAGTCTCTGAGGTGGAGTTTTCCCACGAGTACTGGATGAGA
CATGCCCTGACCCTGGCCAAGAGGGCACGGGATGAGAGGGAGGTGCCTGTGGGAGCCGTGCTGGTGCTGA
ACAATAGAGTGATCGGCGAGGGCTGGAACAGAGCCATCGGCCTGCACGACCCAACAGCCCATGCCGAAAT
TATGGCCCTGAGACAGGGCGGCCTGGTCATGCAGAACTACAGACTGATTGACGCCACCCTGTACGTGACA
TTCGAGCCTTGCGTGATGTGCGCCGGCGCCATGATCCACTCTAGGATCGGCCGCGTGGTGTTTGGCGTGA
GGAACTCAAAAAGAGGCGCCGCAGGCTCCCTGATGAACGTGCTGAACTACCCCGGCATGAATCACCGCGT
CGAAATTACCGAGGGAATCCTGGCAGATGAATGTGCCGCCCTGCTGTGCGATTTCTATCGGATGCCTAGA
CAGGTGTTCAATGCTCAGAAGAAGGCCCAGAGCTCCATCAACTCCGGAGGATCTAGCGGAGGCTCCTCTG
GCTCTGAGACACCTGGCACAAGCGAGAGCGCAACACCTGAAAGCAGCGGGGGCAGCAGCGGGGGGTCAAT
GCAGGAGAACCAGCAGAAGCAAAATTACATCCTGGGCCTGGCCATCGGCATCACCAGCGTGGGCTATGGC
CTGATCGACAGCAAGACCAGAGAAGTGATTGACGCCGGCGTGCGGCTATTCCCAGAGGCCGACTCTGAAA
ACAACAGCAATAGAAGATCTAAGCGGGGCGCCCGGAGACTGAAAAGACGAAGAATCCACAGACTGAACAG
AGTGAAAGACCTCCTGGCTGACTACCAGATGATCGACTTAAACAACGTGCCCAAGTCTACCGACCCCTAC
ACCATCCGGGTGAAGGGACTGCGGGAACCTCTGACCAAGGAAGAGTTTGCCATCGCTCTGCTGCATATCG
CCAAGAGAAGAGGCCTGCACAACATCTCCGTGAGCATGGGCGATGAGGAACAGGACAACGAGCTGTCCAC
CAAGCAGCAGCTGCAGAAGAACGCTCAGCAGCTGCAGGACAAATACGTGTGCGAGCTGCAACTGGAAAGA
CTGACCAACATCAACAAGGTCAGAGGCGAGAAGAACCGGTTCAAGACCGAAGATTTCGTGAAGGAAGTGA
AGCAGCTGTGCGAGACCCAGCGGCAGTACCACAACATCGACGATCAGTTCATCCAGCAGTACATCGACCT
GGTGAGCACCCGGAGAGAATACTTCGAGGGCCCTGGCAACGGCTCTCCATATGGCTGGGATGGAGATCTG
CTGAAGTGGTATGAGAAGCTGATGGGCAGATGCACCTACTTCCCTGAGGAGCTGAGAAGCGTGAAGTACG
CCTACAGCGCCGATCTGTTTAACGCCCTGAACGATCTGAACAACCTGGTTGTGACCCGCGACGACAACCC
TAAGCTGGAATACTACGAGAAATACCACATTATCGAGAACGTGTTCAAGCAGAAGAAAAATCCAACTCTG
AAGCAAATCGCCAAAGAGATCGGCGTGCAGGATTACGACATCAGAGGATACAGAATTACCAAGTCCGGTA
AGCCTCAGTTCACCAGCTTCAAACTCTACCACGACCTGAAAAACATCTTTGAACAGGCCAAATACCTGGA
AGATGTGGAGATGCTGGATGAGATAGCTAAAATCCTGACAATCTACCAAGACGAGATCAGCATCAAGAAA
GCCCTGGACCAGCTGCCTGAGCTGCTGACCGAGAGCGAAAAAAGCCAGATCGCTCAGCTGACCGGCTACA
CCGGTACACATAGACTGTCTCTGAAGTGCATCCACATCGTGATCGACGAGCTGTGGGAGAGCCCCGAAAA
CCAGATGGAAATCTTCACCAGACTGAACCTCAAGCCAAAGAAGGTGGAAATGAGCGAGATCGACAGCATC
CCTACCACACTGGTGGATGAGTTCATCCTGAGCCCTGTGGTGAAGCGGGCCTTCATCCAGTCCATCAAGG
TGATCAACGCTGTGATCAACAGATTCGGCCTGCCCGAGGACATCATTATCGAGCTGGCCAGAGAGAAGAA
CAGCAAGGACAGAAGGAAGTTCATCAACAAGCTGCAGAAACAGAATGAGGCCACCCGGAAAAAAATCGAG
CAGCTGCTGGCCAAGTACGGCAATACCAATGCCAAGTACATGATCGAAAAGATCAAGCTGCATGACATGC
AGGAGGGCAAGTGTCTGTACAGCCTGGAAGCTATCCCCCTGGAAGACCTGCTGTCTAATCCTACACACTA
CGAGGTGGACCACATCATCCCTAGAAGCGTGTCCTTCGACAACAGCCTGAACAACAAGGTTCTGGTGAAG
CAAAGCGAGAACAGCAAGAAGGGCAATAGGACCCCTTACCAGTACCTGAGCAGCAACGAGTCCAAGATCT
CTTACAACCAGTTCAAGCAGCACATTCTGAACCTGTCTAAGGCCAAAGATAGAATCAGCAAGAAGAAACG
AGATATGCTGCTGGAAGAACGGGACATCAACAAATTCGAGGTGCAGAAGGAATTCATCAACAGAAACCTT
GTGGACACCCGGTACGCCACTCGGGAGCTGAGCAACCTGCTGAAGACCTACTTCAGCACACACGACTACG
CCGTGAAAGTGAAGACCATCAACGGCGGCTTCACAAACCACCTGAGGAAGGTGTGGGACTTCAAGAAGCA
CCGGAACCACGGCTACAAGCACCACGCCGAGGATGCCCTGGTCATCGCCAACGCCGACTTTCTGTTCAAA
ACCCACAAGGCCCTGAGACGGACAGACAAGATCCTGGAACAGCCTGGACTGGAAGTCAACGACACCACCG
TGAAGGTGGACACAGAGGAGAAGTACCAGGAGTTATTCGAGACACCGAAACAAGTGAAGAACATCAAGCA
GTTTAGAGATTTCAAGTATTCTCACAGAGTTGACAAGAAGCCCAACCGGCAGCTGATCAATGATACCCTG
TACAGTACCAGAGAGATCGATGGCGAAACCTACGTGGTCCAAACACTGAAAGACCTGTACGCCAAGGACA
ATGAAAAGGTGAAAAAGCTCTTTACAGAACGGCCTCAAAAGATACTGATGTACCAGCACGATCCTAAGAC
CTTTGAGAAACTGATGACCATTCTGAATCAGTACGCTGAGGCAAAGAATCCTCTGGCCGCTTATTACGAG
GATAAGGGCGAATACGTGACCAAGTACGCCAAGAAGGGCAACGGCCCTGCCATCCACAAGATCAAATACA
TCGACAAGAAACTGGGCAGCTACCTGGACGTGAGTAACAAATATCCTGAGACACAGAACAAGCTGGTGAA
ACTGTCTCTGAAGAGCTTTAGATTCGACATCTACAAATGTGAACAGGGCTACAAGATGGTGTCCATTGGC
TACCTCGACGTACTGAAGAAGGACAACTACTACTACATCCCCAAAGATAAGTACGAGGCCGAGAAGCAGA
AAAAGAAGATCAAGGAAAGCGACCTCTTCGTGGGCAGCTTCTACTACAACGACCTGATCATGTACGAGGA
CGAACTCTTCCGGGTGATCGGAGTGAACTCCGATATCAACAACCTGGTTGAGCTGAATATGGTCGACATC
ACCTACAAGGATTTCTGCGAGGTGAACAACGTGACAGGCGAGAAGAGAATCAAGAAAACCATCGGAAAGA
GAGTGGTGCTGATCGAGAAGTATACGACCGACATCCTGGGAAATCTGTATAAAACGCCCCTGCCTAAGAA
GCCCCAGCTCATTTTCAAGAGAGGCGAGCTGTCTGGCGGCTCAAAAAGAACCGCCGACGGCAGCGAATTC
GAGCCCAAGAAGAAGAGGAAAGTCTAATAGATCTCGACTGTGCCTTCTAGTTGCCAGCCATCTGTTGTTT
GCCCCTCCCCCGTGCCTTCCTTGACCCTGGAAGGTGCCACTCCCACTGTCCTTTCCTAATAAAATGAGGA
AATTGCATCGCATTGTCTGAGTAGGTGTCATTCTATTCTGGGGGGTGGGGTGGGGCAGGACAGCAAGGGG
GAGGATTGGGAAGACAATAGCAGGCATGCTGGGGATGCGGTGGGCTCTATGGCTCGAGCGGCCCAAGCTT
AAAAAAATCTCGCCAACAAGTTGACGAGATAAACACGGCATTTTGCCTTGTTTTAGTAGATTCTGTAATT
TTCATTACAGAGTACTAAAACCGGGACCTAAAGGTGAGTAAACGGTGTTTCGTCCTTTCCACAAGATATA
TAAAGCCAAGAAATCGAAATACTTTCAAGTTACGGTAAGCATATGATAGTCCATTTTAAAACATAATTTT
AAAACTGCAAACTACCCAAGAAATTATTACTTTCTACGTCACGTATTTTGTACTAATATCTTTGTGTTTA
CAGTCAAATTAATTCTAATTATCTCTCTAACAGCCTTGTATCGTATATGCAAATATGAAGGAATCATGGG
AAATAGGCCCTCTTCCTGCCCGACCTTGCGGCCGC
